Addgene plasmid #169458: pDisplay-ZIBG2
Purpose: cell surface localized zinc sensor with ~ 300 nM Kd
Depositing lab: Huiwang Ai. Depositing organization: University of Virginia. Publication: Genetically Encoded, Photostable Indicators to Image Dynamic Zn(2+) Secretion of Pancreatic Islets. Chen M, Zhang S, Xing Y, Li X, He Y, Wang Y, Oberholzer J, Ai HW. Anal Chem. 2019 Oct 1;91(19):12212-12219. doi: 10.1021/acs.analchem.9b01802. Epub 2019 Sep 10. PubMed 31475537.
Backbone
  Vector backbone: pDisplay
  Vector type: Mammalian Expression
Growth in bacteria
  Bacterial resistance: Ampicillin, 100 μg/mL
  Growth temperature: 37°C
  Growth strain: DH5alpha
  Copy number: Unknown
Gene/Insert
  Gene/Insert name: ZIBG2
  Species: Synthetic
  Insert size (bp): 825
  GenBank ID: MK673552
  Tag / fusion protein: pDisplay backbone elements for export and membrane anchor
  Cloning method: Unknown
  Sequencing primers: 5′ TAATACGACTCACTATAGGG; 3′ TAGAAGGCACAGTCGAGG
Terms and licenses: Academic/Nonprofit Terms; Industry Terms: Not Available to Industry
Depositor comments: When selecting zinc biosensors for your particular application, please pay attention to the Kd. The Kd of the sensor has to match the concentration range of your particular experiments.
How to cite: pDisplay-ZIBG2 was a gift from Huiwang Ai (Addgene plasmid # 169458 ; http://n2t.net/addgene:169458 ; RRID:Addgene_169458)
