[The description below was written by a language model from this plasmid's Addgene catalogue record and pLannotate feature annotations shown in this document.]
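Description:
pDisplay-ZIBG2 is a mammalian expression plasmid built on the pDisplay backbone that presents a genetically encoded green fluorescent zinc indicator, ZIBG2, on the outer face of the plasma membrane. The sequenced plasmid is about 6.1 kb and is propagated in E. coli through a high-copy ColE1/pUC-type origin with ampicillin selection (AmpR under its bla promoter). An f1 origin is also present. For selection in mammalian cells the backbone carries a neomycin/G418 resistance gene driven by the SV40 enhancer/early promoter and terminated by an HSV TK polyadenylation signal. The short ble, bGH, SV40 and HIV LTR fragments flagged by the annotation software appear to be partial matches rather than functional elements.

The expression cassette uses the CMV immediate-early enhancer and promoter, followed by a T7 promoter that also serves as a sequencing primer site. The open reading frame begins with the mouse Igκ light-chain leader, which directs the protein into the secretory pathway. It continues through the synthetic ZIBG2 insert (recorded as 825 bp) and ends with the PDGFRβ transmembrane domain, which anchors the sensor in the membrane with its sensing portion facing the extracellular space. A bGH polyadenylation signal terminates the transcript. The feature table labels roughly 720 bp of the insert as an EGFP-type Aequorea victoria protein, consistent with a GFP-derived sensor scaffold, but the record does not describe the zinc-binding design.

The sensor is reported to have a Kd of about 300 nM. Its associated publication concerns imaging dynamic Zn2+ secretion from pancreatic islets. The depositor notes that sensor affinity should be matched to the zinc concentration range expected in the experiment.
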