Features (pLannotate 1.2.2; 19 found; start..end, strand, type, name):
     41..58      +  promoter       AmpR promoter (fragment): bla
     60..413     +  promoter       SV40 promoter: SV40 enhancer and early promoter
    448..1242    +  CDS            NeoR/KanR: aminoglycoside phosphotransferase from Tn5; aph(3')-II (or nptII); confers resistance to neomycin, kanamycin, and G418 (Geneticin®)
   1263..1415    +  CDS            ble (fragment): BLE_KLEPN - Experimental evidence at protein level: Swiss-Prot protein existence level 1. Binding protein with a strong affinity to the bleomycin family of antibiotics. Binds to CL990; an antimitotic-antibiotic compound. From Klebsiella pneumoniae.
   1474..1521    +  polyA_signal   HSV TK poly(A) signal: herpes simplex virus thymidine kinase polyadenylation signal (Cole and Stacy, 1985)
   1612..1628    -  polyA_signal   bGH poly(A) signal (fragment): bovine growth hormone polyadenylation signal
   1850..2438    +  rep_origin     ori: high-copy-number ColE1/pMB1/pBR322/pUC origin of replication
   2548..2566    -  promoter       SV40 promoter (fragment): SV40 enhancer and early promoter
   2683..2794    -  polyA_signal   bGH poly(A) signal: bovine growth hormone polyadenylation signal
   2822..2968    -  CDS            PDGFRβ TM domain: transmembrane domain from platelet derived growth factor receptor beta
   3056..3775    -  CDS            cEGFP: cEGFP is a basic (constitutively fluorescent) green fluorescent protein published in 2008, derived from Aequorea victoria.
   3836..3898    -  sig_peptide    Igκ leader: leader sequence from mouse immunoglobulin κ light chain
   3979..3997    -  promoter       T7 promoter: promoter for bacteriophage T7 RNA polymerase
   4013..4043    -  LTR            5' LTR (truncated) (fragment): truncated 5' long terminal repeat (LTR) from HIV-1
   4045..4245    -  promoter       CMV promoter: human cytomegalovirus (CMV) immediate early promoter
   4246..4625    -  enhancer       CMV enhancer: human cytomegalovirus immediate early enhancer
   4664..5092    -  rep_origin     f1 ori (sequence partly withheld): f1 bacteriophage origin of replication; arrow indicates direction of (+) strand synthesis
   5119..5223    +  promoter       AmpR promoter: bla
   5224..6084    +  CDS            AmpR: β-lactamase; bla; confers resistance to ampicillin, carbenicillin, and related antibiotics
>Addgene plasmid #169458 | pDisplay-ZIBG2 | addgene full sequence | sequence record 345094 | Addgene NGS Result
CTGTCAGACCAAGTTTACTCATATATACTTTAGATTGATTTATTGAAAAAGGAAGAGTCCTGAGGCGGAA
AGAACCAGCTGTGGAATGTGTGTCAGTTAGGGTGTGGAAAGTCCCCAGGCTCCCCAGCAGGCAGAAGTAT
GCAAAGCAAGCATCTCAATTAGTCAGCAACCAGGTGTGGAAAGTCCCCAGGCTCCCCAGCAGGCAGAAGT
ATGCAAAGCAAGCATCTCAATTAGTCAGCAACCATAGTCCCGCCCCTAACTCCGCCCATCCCGCCCCTAA
CTCCGCCCAGTTCCGCCCATTCTCCGCCCCATGGCTGACTAATTTTTTTTATTTATGCAGAGGCCGAGGC
CCGGCCTCTGAGCTATTCCAGAAGTAGTGAGGAGGCTTTTTTGGAGGCCTAGGCTTTTGCAAAGATCGAT
CAAGAGACAGGATGAGGATCGTTTCGCATGATTGAACAAGATGGATTGCACGCAGGTTCTCCGGCCGCTT
GGGTGGAGAGGCTATTCGGCTATGACTGGGCACAACAGACAATCGGCTGCTCTGATGCCGCCGTGTTCCG
GCTGTCAGCGCAGGGGCGCCCGGTTCTTTTTGTCAAGACCGACCTGTCCGGTGCCCTGAATGAACTGCAA
GACGAGGCAGCGCGGCTATCGTGGCTGGCCACGACGGGCGTTCCTTGCGCAGCTGTGCTCGACGTTGTCA
CTGAAGCGGGAAGGGACTGGCTGCTATTGGGCGAAGTGCCGGGGCAGGATCTCCTGTCATCTCACCTTGC
TCCTGCCGAGAAAGTATCCATCATGGCTGATGCAATGCGGCGGCTGCATACGCTTGATCCGGCTACCTGC
CCATTCGACCACCAAGCGAAACATCGCATCGAGCGAGCACGTACTCGGATGGAAGCCGGTCTTGTCGATC
AGGATGATCTGGACGAAGAGCATCAGGGGCTCGCGCCAGCCGAACTGTTCGCCAGGCTCAAGGCGAGCAA
GCCCGACGGCGAGGATCTCGTCGTGACCCATGGCGATGCCTGCTTGCCGAATATCATGGTGGAAAATGGC
CGCTTTTCTGGATTCATCGACTGTGGCCGGCTGGGTGTGGCGGACCGCTATCAGGACATAGCGTTGGCTA
CCCGTGATATTGCTGAAGAGCTTGGCGGCGAATGGGCTGACCGCTTCCTCGTGCTTTACGGTATCGCCGC
TCCCGATTCGCAGCGCATCGCCTTCTATCGCCTTCTTGACGAGTTCTTCTGAGCGGGACTCTGGGGTTCG
AAATGACCGACCAAGCGACGCCCAACCTGCCATCACGAGATTTCGATTCCACCGCCGCCTTCTATGAAAG
GTTGGGCTTCGGAATCGTTTTCCGGGACGCCGGCTGGATGATCCTCCAGCGCGGGGATCTCATGCTGGAG
TTCTTCGCCCACCCTAGGGGGAGGCTAACTGAAACACGGAAGGAGACAATACCGGAAGGAACCCGCGCTA
TGACGGCAATAAAAAGACAGAATAAAACGCACGGTGTTGGGTCGTTTGTTCATAAACGCGGGGTTCGGTC
CCAGGGCTGGCACTCTGTCGATACCCCACCGAGACCCCATTGGGGCCAATACGCCCGCGTTTCTTCCTTT
TCCCCACCCCACCCCCCAAGTTCGGGTGAAGGCCCAGGGCTCGCAGCCAACGTCGGGGCGGCAGGCCCTG
CCATAGCCTCAGGTTACTCATATATACTTTAGATTGATTTAAAACTTCATTTTTAATTTAAAAGGATCTA
GGTGAAGATCCTTTTTGATAATCTCATGACCAAAATCCCTTAACGTGAGTTTTCGTTCCACTGAGCGTCA
GACCCCGTAGAAAAGATCAAAGGATCTTCTTGAGATCCTTTTTTTCTGCGCGTAATCTGCTGCTTGCAAA
CAAAAAAACCACCGCTACCAGCGGTGGTTTGTTTGCCGGATCAAGAGCTACCAACTCTTTTTCCGAAGGT
AACTGGCTTCAGCAGAGCGCAGATACCAAATACTGTTCTTCTAGTGTAGCCGTAGTTAGGCCACCACTTC
AAGAACTCTGTAGCACCGCCTACATACCTCGCTCTGCTAATCCTGTTACCAGTGGCTGCTGCCAGTGGCG
ATAAGTCGTGTCTTACCGGGTTGGACTCAAGACGATAGTTACCGGATAAGGCGCAGCGGTCGGGCTGAAC
GGGGGGTTCGTGCACACAGCCCAGCTTGGAGCGAACGACCTACACCGAACTGAGATACCTACAGCGTGAG
CTATGAGAAAGCGCCACGCTTCCCGAAGGGAGAAAGGCGGACAGGTATCCGGTAAGCGGCAGGGTCGGAA
CAGGAGAGCGCACGAGGGAGCTTCCAGGGGGAAACGCCTGGTATCTTTATAGTCCTGTCGGGTTTCGCCA
CCTCTGACTTGAGCGTCGATTTTTGTGATGCTCGTCAGGGGGGCGGAGCCTATGGAAAAACGCCAGCAAC
GCGGCCTTTTTACGGTTCCTGGCCTTTTGCTGGCCTTTTGCTCACATGTTCTTTCCTGCGTTATCCCCTG
ATTCTGTGGATAACCGTATTACCGCCACTGGTTCTTTCCGCCTCAGAAGCCATAGAGCCCACCGCATCCC
CAGCACGCCTGCTATTGTCTTCCCAATCCTCCCCCTTGCTGTCCTGCCCCACCCCACCCCCCAGAATAGA
ATGACACCTACTCAGACAATGCGATGCAATTTCCTCATTTTATTAGGAAAGGACAGTGGGAGTGGCACCT
TCCAGGGTCAAGGAAGGCACGGGGGAGGGGCAAACAACAGATGGCTGGCAACTAGAAGGCACAGTCGAGG
CTGATCTCGAGCGGCCGCCTAACGTGGCTTCTTCTGCCAAAGCATGATGAGGATGATAAGGGAGATGATG
GTGAGCACCACCAGGGCCAGGATGGCTGAGATCACCACCACCTTAAAGGGCAAGGAGTGTGGCACCACGA
TGACCTCCTGCGTGTCCTGGCCCACAGCATTCAGATCCTCTTCTGAGATGAGTTTTTGTTCGTCGACGTC
AGTCAGCTCTGCTCCACACACAGGGCACTTGCCTTTAGCAGACGGGTTGTACTCCAGCTTGTGCCCCAGG
ATGTTGCCGTCCTCCTTGAAGTCGATGCCCTTCAGCTCGATGCGGTTCACCAGGGTGTCGCCCTCGAACT
TCACCTCGGCGCGGGTCTTGTAGTTGCCGTCGTCCTTGAAGAAGATGGTGCGCTCCTGGATGTAGCCTTC
GGGCATGGCGGACTTGAAGAAGTCGTGCTGCTTCATGTGGTCGGGGTAGCGGCTGAAGCACTGCACGCCG
TAGGTCAGGGTGGTCACGAGGGTGGGCCAGGGCACGGGCAGCTTGCCGGTGGTGCAGATGAACTTCAGGG
TCAGCTTGCCGTAGGTGGCATCGCCCTCACCCTCGCCGGACACGCTGAACTTGTGGCCGTTTACGTCGCC
GTCCAGCTCGACCAGGATGGGCACCACCCCGGTGAACAGCTCCTCGCCCTTGCTCACCATGCTCCCTCCG
GTACCGCCCTTGTACAGCTCGTCCATGCCGAGAGTGATCCCGGCGGCGGTCACGAACTCCAGCAGGACCA
TGTGATCGCGCTTCTCGTTGGGGTCTTTCGAAAGTTTGGACTGCACGCTCAGGTAGTGGTTGTCGGGCAG
CAGCACGGGGCCGTCGCCGATGGGGGTGTTCTGCTGGTAGTGGTAGGCGAGCTGCACGCCGCCGTCCTCG
ATGTTGTGGCGGATCTTGAAGTTCGCCTTGATGCCGTTCTTCTGCTTGTCGGCCTTGATATAGACACAAT
CTGTTAATTCAGCACCGCATACTGGACATTTTCCCTTTGCGTCAACCATAGATCTGTCACCAGTGGAACC
TGGAACCCAGAGCAGCAGTACCCATAGCAGGAGTGTGTCTGTCTCCATGGTGGATATCCCCAAGCCGAAT
TCCAGCACACTGGCGGCCGTTACTAGTGGATCCGAGTTCGGTACCAAGCTTGGGTCTCCCTATAGTGAGT
CGTATTAATTTCGATAAGCCAGTAAGCAGTGGGTTCTCTAGTTAGCCAGAGAGTTCTGCTTATATAGACC
TCCCACCGTACACGCCTACCGCCCATTTGCGTCAATGGGGCGGAGTTGTTACGACATTTTGGAAAGTCCC
GTTGATTTTGGTGCCAAAACAAACTCCCATTGACGTCAATGGGGTGGAGACTTGGAAATCCCCGTGAGTC
AAACCGCTATCCACGCCCATTGATGTACTGCCAAAACCGCATCACCATGGTAATAGCGATGACTAATACG
TAGATGTACTGCCAAGTAGGAAAGTCCCATAAGGTCATGTACTGGGCATAATGCCAGGCGGGCCATTTAC
CGTCATTGACGTCAATAGGGGGCGTACTTGGCATATGATACACTTGATGTACTGCCAAGTGGGCAGTTTA
CCGTAAATACTCCACCCATTGACGTCAATGGAAAGTCCCTATTGGCGTTACTATGGGAACATACGTCATT
ATTGACGTCAATGGGCGGGGGTCGTTGGGCGGTCAGCCAGGCGGGCCATTTACCGTAAGTTATGTAACGC
GGAACTCCATATATGGGCTATGAACTAATGACCCCGTAATTGATTACTATTAATAACTAGTCAATAATCA
ATGTCAACGCGCGCGTAAATTGTAAGCGTTAATATTTTGTTAAAATTCGCGTTAAATTTTTGTTAAATCA
GCTCATTTTTTAACCAATAGGCCGAAATCGGCAAAATCCCTTATAAATCAAAAGAATAGACCGAGATAGG
GT
[37 nt withheld, positions 4763-4799]
AAAGAACGTGGACTCCAACGTCAAAGG
[49 nt withheld, positions 4827-4875]
T
[91 nt withheld, positions 4877-4967]
G
[124 nt withheld, positions 4969-5092]
CAGGTGGCACTTTTCGGGGAAATGTGCGCGGAACCCCTATTTGTTTATTTTTCTAAATACATTCAAATAT
GTATCCGCTCATGAGACAATAACCCTGATAAATGCTTCAATAATATTGAAAAAGGAAGAGTATGAGTATT
CAACATTTCCGTGTCGCCCTTATTCCCTTTTTTGCGGCATTTTGCCTTCCTGTTTTTGCTCACCCAGAAA
CGCTGGTGAAAGTAAAAGATGCTGAAGATCAGTTGGGTGCACGAGTGGGTTACATCGAACTGGATCTCAA
CAGCGGTAAGATCCTTGAGAGTTTTCGCCCCGAAGAACGTTTTCCAATGATGAGCACTTTTAAAGTTCTG
CTATGTGGCGCGGTATTATCCCGTATTGACGCCGGGCAAGAGCAACTCGGTCGCCGCATACACTATTCTC
AGAATGACTTGGTTGAGTACTCACCAGTCACAGAAAAGCATCTTACGGATGGCATGACAGTAAGAGAATT
ATGCAGTGCTGCCATAACCATGAGTGATAACACTGCGGCCAACTTACTTCTGACAACGATCGGAGGACCG
AAGGAGCTAACCGCTTTTTTGCACAACATGGGGGATCATGTAACTCGCCTTGATCGTTGGGAACCGGAGC
TGAATGAAGCCATACCAAACGACGAGCGTGACACCACGATGCCTGTAGCAATGGCAACAACGTTGCGCAA
ACTATTAACTGGCGAACTACTTACTCTAGCTTCCCGGCAACAATTAATAGACTGGATGGAGGCGGATAAA
GTTGCAGGACCACTTCTGCGCTCGGCCCTTCCGGCTGGCTGGTTTATTGCTGATAAATCTGGAGCCGGTG
AGCGTGGGTCTCGCGGTATCATTGCAGCACTGGGGCCAGATGGTAAGCCCTCCCGTATCGTAGTTATCTA
CACGACGGGGAGTCAGGCAACTATGGATGAACGAAATAGACAGATCGCTGAGATAGGTGCCTCACTGATT
AAGCATTGGTAA
